>Addgene plasmid #31394 | pJT116 | depositor partial sequence | sequence record 14385 | Author sequence
CTAAGCTCGAGGCAAATGGTTATAGCGTTTTAAACAGATAGTAACTGTTGTTCCCTGGTCAACTGCACTT
TTTAGCAAGATACTGCCACTGTGTAAGTCAACACATTTCTTGGCAACCATTAAACCGAGTCCTGTTCCCG
TAATATTTCTGACATTTTTGCCCCGATGAAAGGGTTCAAAAATTTGCTTTTGGTCCTCTGGCGAAATGCC
AATGCCCTGGTCGGTGACTTCAAAAATAATCTGTTCCGAATCTAGGCTTAGGGCAATTTTAATCTGCCCT
CCCCCGGGAGAGTATTTAATCGCATTAGATAACAGATTAGATAAAATAGACCGCACTAACCTTTCATCCA
CCAATGCCTTCGTATCTTGAGCGCTACAAATAAAGTCAAAATAATATTGGTCACTGACACTTAATTGAAT
TTCTTCGATAAATTGCTGGAACAATAATTTCAAATCTAACCAATTAGGATTAAATTCCAATTTGCCCGCT
TCGGCACGGTTAATGATTAAAATATCATCCAGGAGCTGTACCATATTTTTCACGGAATTTTGAATACGGT
GTAAGTTCCGGCTACGCTTATCGGGATCAAGCCAGGCCACTTCAGAATTTTCCAGTAATTGGGCAGCAGC
TAAGGCCGTACTGAGGGGAGTACGAAATTCATGGGAAGCCATGGAGAAAAAACGAGTTTTTAGGCGGCTT
AATTCTTTTTCCCGTTCTAAAGCTAGGCGGACTTCCTCCGTGCGTCGGCGCTCAGTGACATCCCTTTGCA
CAGCAATCCAATGGGTGTAAAAACCTGTTTTATTGGCAACGGGCACCAGACTAAATTCCACCCAAAACTC
ACTGCCATCCTTACGATAATTAATCACTTCAACGGTAACTGATTGCCATTGACTAATGGCTTGCCGCACC
CTATCTAATTCAGTGCGACTAGTTTTTGGTCCCTGTAAAACTCGGGGGGTTTTGCCTAGCATTTCTTCAG
CAGTATAACCGGTGATTTTAGTAAATGCTTCATTGACATAGAGAATTCTCGGCCCGGGATCATCAATGGG
CTCCGCTTCCGTAATCACCACCGCATCATTAGTATTAACCACAACGGATTGTAGCAAACGAATTTGTTCT
GCCTGCCGCTTTTGCTCGGTAATATCGGCGACAACCGCCACCAATCCGGCAATATTTTCTTCACTATCCA
ATAGGGGAGCAGCGGAAAGGACAATTTCAATCCAACTACCATCTTTTTTTTGACATTTTAATTCTAGGCT
AGGGGAAACCATGCCTGATAAAACTTTCTGTTTAAATTGCTGATAATCTTCCAGCAAAATGTTGGATGTT
AATAATTCTGGATGGGCAATAATTTCTGTTTCTGTCCAACCAAAAATACGTTCTGCTGTAGGATTCCAAA
TCTGAATTTGGTCTGCTAAATTAAGGGTAAAAATACCCCTGGGGGAGGCCGCAATCAGGGATTGCAGAGT
ATGGTTAGTGTGGCGGAGAGCGGCTTCCGTTTTTTGTCGCTCACTGATTTCCATTCTTAGGGATTGATTG
GTGGCGGCAAGTTGCTGGGTGCGTTTTTCGACTCGGTTTTCCAAATCTTTATTGAGTTGCTGTAATTGCT
CATATAATTCCGATTGTTGGATGGCGATCGCGACCTGATTGGCTAGCTGTTTCATTAACTCCACTTCCCA
CGGTTGCCATGGCCGGGTAAAAGCACATTGATGGGTAATTAACAGCCCCCAAAGATAGGGAAATTCTGAT
TCATTATCTAGGGAAGAAGCACGATTATGTTGAAGAATGGGCACTACTAATTTTGATTTCACGCCAAATT
GTTTGACGAAATCAGCTAGGCAAATCTCTATGTCATCCTGGTCAATGTCATTAATGGCCCGTACTTTACC
TTTGGTGTAGGCTTGATGGTATTCAACGGGAAAAACTTCATCGGAAAAGGTCCGCCCTAAAATACTAGGA
TAATTGGCATTCACCGATTCCGTAATGGCGCTGCCCGTGCCATCTTGCCAAATGCGATAAATTAGAACTC
GATCAACTTGCAACAGGGTTTTAACTTCAGCGACGGTGGTATTTAAAACCGTTTCCAAGTTTAAAGATTG
GCGGATATGTTGGGTAATTTGGTTAATAAATCGTTCCCGTTGGGTTTGTTGCTTGATGCTAATTTCAATC
CTGCGGCGTTCTTGGTTTTGTCTGTGCCATAAATAACAGGTCATGGCGATCGCCAGAAAAACAAATTCGA
TTGGAATTAGAAATTTGCCCATATATTAGCGAATCCCAGTAGAAAAACCTTACTTAAAATATTTTTGTTT
GGCAATAATTTTCATGACTTTTAACAATAAAGCTAAATCATGATCCTTGGCAAAAACGCCGTCAATTTGG
GGCAGGTAACTGCGAGCTTGTACCGTGATCTGACTGTCGGCACAATCCGTAATTAGTAGTAGGGCCGGCG
GCTTAGCAGACAATTTTTTAATAATGGTCACTAAATCTAAAGTAGCTGAAATATCAATTGATTCATATTT
AATCCCGCAACCAACTAGGATCGAATGATATTCTCCAACGTCAACATTGTTAAACAAAATATCTTGGAAG
TTGATAGCAGAAATTTCAAAACTTGGACATAAAAATCGCTTGACTGATTGATACCACTGCCGATCCATTT
CTAGGATACCAATTTTTGCCTTCGTTTTCTTGCAGGTCAGGGCAGAGGCTTTTTTACCGGCTAGTTTCAA
CATTGGAGTCTGGCCTCAAATACAAAGTCTGCAAAGTCTCGAAATATTAAACCAGAGAATAAATAATTAA
ACGCCAAAATATTTCTAGCAAAAACCCCAGTTATTAAACCGCCTAAGTCCCCCAGGAAAGGGGGATATAA
CAGTATAGATTTTGTCAGCCTTCAGCTTGGCTTTACCGTCAAAAAAACTACAACCCAATAATGCCCCAAG
CACTAAGGGCAACGGCAATTATCCCTAAACTGACTAACGCCCCTCCGACGTAAAGCACGACTTTCCCTGC
TAGATAAACCCCGGCGGGATAGGGTTGCTTTTGCCATTCCCAACGGTAAGTTAACGGAGCTTGGTTGCGG
AAGTAGCCGATCGCCTCTAATTTTTCCCGATGATCAGCACCGTAACGGGGCATCCGGGCAAAGGGTAACT
CACCACTAATCCGTTGGGGCAGAATGCGCCGCCGTTGATAGGGCACAGTATCGTAGCCAAAGTTTTCTAA
ATATTCTTGACTATTGAGCAGTTCGTTGATGAAGCCAGGTAACCCTTTAGTGGCGATCACAATGGACCAA
GCAATTTTTTCTTCTTCACTATAAACATCTCGACCCAGTAATCGTTGAATACACATTTGTACAAAACGAT
AATTATTATTTACTTCAAAATTGCGACGACGAAAGCTATCCGAAAGAGCTAGACCACGGATAAAATCCCG
CACGGTAATTTGCTGATTTTTGAATTGGGATTCTAAGGCAATCTGCCGATTACTTTGAATCATTTGTTGC
TCGTTGAACACCTGACGATAGGCTGCGGCGATCAGATTATCCATGGCAGAGGGAGAAAGGGTGCCCTCCG
TGGTGAAAATACGAGCGTGTTCATCTCCAGAGACTTCGTAGTTGGTAACCCGTTGATTCTGACTAACGGG
AGCATAAGCAATTAAAGGCAGTGTCATAGATAAAGTTAGTAATTAAACTTAAAAGTTGTTTAATGTCCAG
CCAATAACTGGTATGTGTTGGCATTAAAAATGCGATCCTAACAAAGTAAAATTGAAGAAAAGGGGGAGAA
AATCGTAAAGAAATCGGAAAGTTAGCTGATGCGACTAAAACTGTTACATTTCGCAACATGAATTAACCCA
GACCTGTTCACCCCTTCAGGTAAGCTGAGGTTGATAGAGAAAAGCACAATGGGCTATGAGAATTCTTTTA
GTGGAGGATGATTTGCCGCTGGCGGAAACCCTTGCTGAAGCATTGAGTGACCAGCTTTACACCGTTGATA
TTGCCACCGACGCTTCCCTCGCCTGGGACTATGCCTCCCGACTGGAATATGACCTCGTTATTTTGGATGT
GATGCTGCCGGAGTTGGACGGGATTACCCTCTGTCAAAAATGGCGATCGCACAGTTATTTAATGCCAATT
TTGATGATGACAGCCAGGGATACGATCAATGATAAAATCACGGGCTTGGATGCGGGGGCGGATGATTATG
TGGTCAAGCCAGTGGATTTGGGGGAGTTATTTGCCAGGGTGCGAGCTTTGTTGCGTCGGGGTTGTGCAAC
GTGCCAACCAGTTTTAGAGTGGGGGCCAATCAGGTTGGATCCAAGCACCTATGAAGTTAGTTATGACAAT
GAGGTTTTGTCTTTGACCCGCAAGGAATACAGCATTCTGGAATTACTACTCCGCAATGGCCGTCGGGTGC
TAAGTCGGAGCATGATTATCGATAGTATCTGGAAGTTGGAGAGTCCCCCAGAGGAAGATACGGTTAAGGT
GCATGTGCGGAGTTTGCGACAAAAATTAAAAAGTGCCGGTTTATCAGCAGATGCCATTGAAACGGTCCAT
GGCATTGGGTATCGTCTGGCCAATTTAACGGAAAAATCTTTGTGCCAAGGGAAAAACTAGTCTAGA
