>Addgene plasmid #31394 | pJT116 | addgene partial sequence | sequence record 37723 | CAT-R 5'-GCAACTGACTGAAATGCCTC-3'
TATCAACGGTGGTATATCCAGTGATTTTTTTCTCCATTTTAGCTTCCTTAGCTCCTGAAAATCTCGATAA
CTCAAAAAATACGCCCGGTAGTGATCTTATTTCATTATGGTGAAAGTTGGAACCTCTTACGTGCCGATCA
ACGTCTCATTTTCGCCAGATATCGACGTCCTAAGCTCGAGGCAAATGGTTATAGCGTTTTAAACAGATAG
TAACTGTTGTTCCCTGGTCAACTGCACTTTTTAGCAAGATACTGCCACTGTGTAAGTCAACACATTTCTT
GGCAACCATTAAACCGAGTCCTGTTCCCGTAATATTTCTGACATTTTTGCCCCGATGAAAGGGTTCAAAA
ATTTGCTTTTGGTCCTCTGGCGAAATGCCAATGCCCTGGTCGGTGACTTCAAAAATAATCTGTTCCGAAT
CTAGGCTTAGGGCAATTTTAATCTGCCCTCCCCCGGGAGAGTATTTAATCGCATTAGATAACAGATTAGA
TAAAATAGACCGCACTAACCTTTCATCCACCAATGCCTTCGTATCTTGAGCGCTACAAATAAAGTCAAAA
TAATATTGGTCACTGACACTTAATTGAATTTCTTCGATAAATTGCTGGAACAATAATTTCAAATCTAACC
AATTAGGATTAAATTCCAATTTGCCCGCTTCGGCACGGTTAATGATTAAAATATCATCCAGGAGCTGTAC
CATATTTTTCACGGAATTTTGAATACGGTGTAAGTTCCGGCTACGCTTATCGGGATCAAGCCAGGCCACT
TCAGAATTTTCCAGTAATTGGGCAGCAGCTAAGGCCGTACTGAGGGGAGTACGAAATTCATGGGAA
