[The description below was written by a language model from this plasmid's Addgene catalogue record.]
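Description:
pJT116 is a low-copy bacterial expression and synthetic biology plasmid built on the Clontech pProTet.E333 backbone, of which about 1.8 kb is retained. It is maintained in E. coli under chloramphenicol selection. The record does not name the origin of replication, and no feature table is provided, so the exact arrangement of backbone elements cannot be described beyond the resistance marker and copy-number class.

The payload is a roughly 4.6 kb fragment described as the cca cluster from the cyanobacterium Synechocystis PCC6803, inserted by restriction cloning between AatII and XbaI sites; the record notes it is unknown whether these sites survived. The individual genes and regulatory elements within the cluster are not itemised. In general terms, the Synechocystis cca locus encodes the CcaS/CcaR two-component system, in which a cyanobacteriochrome sensor kinase responds to green and red light and signals to a response regulator that controls transcription from a cognate output promoter. Whether the insert relies on native cyanobacterial promoters or on a backbone-derived promoter is not stated, nor is any reporter or tag.

The associated publication concerns multichromatic control of gene expression in E. coli, so the plasmid is evidently meant to transplant this light-sensing pathway into E. coli as part of an optically controlled gene expression system. Any need for companion plasmids, such as ones supplying chromophore biosynthesis or a reporter, is not recorded here.
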