Addgene plasmid #31394: pJT116
Depositing lab: Christopher Voigt. Depositing organization: University of California, San Francisco (UCSF). Publication: Multichromatic control of gene expression in Escherichia coli. Tabor JJ, Levskaya A, Voigt CA. J Mol Biol. 2011 Jan 14. 405(2):315-24. 10.1016/j.jmb.2010.10.038 PubMed 21035461.
Backbone
  Vector backbone: pProTet.E333
  Backbone manufacturer: Clontech
  Backbone size w/o insert (bp): 1839
  Vector type: Bacterial Expression, Synthetic Biology
Growth in bacteria
  Bacterial resistance: Chloramphenicol, 25 μg/mL
  Growth temperature: 37°C
  Growth strain: DH5alpha
  Copy number: Low Copy
Gene/Insert
  Gene/Insert name: cca cluster from Synechocystis PCC6803
  Species: Synechocystis
  Insert size (bp): 4616
  Cloning method: Restriction Enzyme; 5′ cloning site AaTII (unknown if destroyed); 3′ cloning site Xba-I (unknown if destroyed)
  Sequencing primers: 5′ sequence
Terms and licenses: Academic/Nonprofit Terms; Industry Terms: Not Available to Industry
How to cite: pJT116 was a gift from Christopher Voigt (Addgene plasmid # 31394 ; http://n2t.net/addgene:31394 ; RRID:Addgene_31394)
